>Addgene plasmid #34321 | KHBD00168 | depositor partial sequence | sequence record 40888 | KHBD00168 sequence 1371 bps
ATGAATTGCTGCATTTGTCAATTCTCGGTACGCGTACCGAAGGACATTCACACCGATACCGTCGGACATC
CGCCGGTGCTGATCAGCGAACTGGTACTGCAGTGCACCCGGGGCACGAATTACGTCCTCACGGAGGAATC
GTCGACGATCTGCAAGAAGTGCTGCGAGAAGCTCGCCAGATACCACAAGTCCATACAAATAGCGCGCAAG
CTGCGAGGGGAGATCCTGGAACTGATCCACAGTCCCTACATGTCCAAGGACCACAAGCAGACCTCCTACA
AAGAGGACGATCTCGACCGAGAGACCACCATAAGCAAATTCGATGGGAATATTGAGGAGGCACAGCAACA
GGACGAGGAGGAGCAGGAACTGGAGAGCGTGGGCACCACCGTCACCCTGGTCGGTCCCGCCGGCATCGTG
GAGGAAGTGGCCGAAGAGGAGCACACCTTCATTATCAAACAATCAGAGGAGGAGGATGAGTTCCACTCCG
TAGACTTAGAGCTAGATATCGACAACGAGATTATCATTAACGAAGAGGAAGCCCACGAGGTAGAGGAGGT
GGCCCACGAGATAGAGGAGGTGGCCCACGAGATAGAGGAGGAGGATCTGTTGCCACATGACAAGCAAGAG
GCCCAGGAGGAAGACTTTTTTAAGGAAGATACCATGAGTGACTTTGACGAACATCTGGACGGCGCAATAG
AGTACATAATATCCGATGGCGAGGACCAGGAGCAGGACAACGAAAGCTCCGGCGAATACACGGTCAACAT
ACAATGCCCCAGCTGCCCGGAGAAGTTCAGCAGCCGGCGCGCTTACAATGTCCACACGAAACGCGAGCAC
TTTCCCGGCTACGTCTGTGATCAGTGCGGCAAGACGCTGCAATCGTACTCCGGGTTCATAGGGCACCTGC
AGAACCACGAGCCCGTGAAGCAGTTCGCCTGCCCAGTGTGCCCGGAACGCTTTAGCCGCAAGTTCCGGCT
GAAGCACCACATGGCCTGGCACTCCGGCGAAACGCCATACCAGTGCGATGTCTGCTCCAAGCGATTCGTT
CACAAGGTGGCCCTGTACAAGCACAAGATGATCCACGACAGCGAGACCAAACGGCTGGAGTGCCAGGTGT
GCGGCTTCAAGACCCGGACCAAGGCTCACTTGGAGCGGCACATGCGATCCCACACGGGGGACAAGCCCTT
CGCCTGCCCGGTGTGCAACAAGCGCTTCTCCCAGATGTACAACATGAAGGCCCATCTGCGGGAGCACGAG
AGTCCCGGAACCAACCGCCATCGCCGCTTCCACTGCTCCAAGTGCACGCATACTTTCATCAACGAGCAGA
ACTATGATGCCCACGTTCAGAGAGACGACTGCACGCCAGTT
