>Addgene plasmid #34321 | KHBD00168 | addgene partial sequence | sequence record 42002 | M13-Rev 5'-CAGGAAACAGCTATGACC-3'
TATTTTGACTGATAGTGACCTGTTCGTTGCAACAAATTGATAAGCAATGCTTTCTTATAATGCCAACTTT
GTACAAGAAAGTTGGCAAAACTGGCGTGCAGTCGTCTCTCTGAACGTGGGCATCATAGTTCTGCTCGTTG
ATGAAAGTATGCGTGCACTTGGAGCAGTGGAAGCGGCGATGGCGGTTGGTTCCGGGACTCTCGTGCTCCC
GCAGATGGGCCTTCATGTTGTACATCTGGGAGAAGCGCTTGTTGCACACCGGGCAGGCGAAGGGCTTGTC
CCCCGTGTGGGATCGCATGTGCCGCTCCAAGTGAGCCTTGGTCCGGGTCTTGAAGCCGCACACCTGGCAC
TCCAGCCGTTTGGTCTCGCTGTCGTGGATCATCTTGTGCTTGTACAGGGCCACCTTGTGAACGAATCGCT
TGGAGCAGACATCGCACTGGTATGGCGTTTCGCCGGAGTGCCAGGCCATGTGGTGCTTCAGCCGGAACTT
GCGGCTAAAGCGTTCCGGGCACACTGGGCAGGCGAACTGCTTCACGGGCTCGTGGTTCTGCAGGTGCCCT
ATGAACCCGGAGTACGATTGCAGCGTCTTGCCGCACTGATCACAGACGTAGCCGGGAAAGTGCTCGCGTT
TCGTGTGGACATTGTAAGCGCGCCGGCTGCTGAACTTCTCCGGGCAGCTGGGGCATTGTATGTTGACCGT
GTATTCGCCGGAGCTTTCGT
