[The description below was written by a language model from this plasmid's Addgene catalogue record.]
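Description:
KHBD00168 is a Gateway clone built on the Invitrogen pDONR221 backbone and carrying the open reading frame of the Drosophila melanogaster gene CG7928 (FBgn0039740). The insert is listed as 1371 bp in a backbone of 2536 bp without insert. The plasmid is maintained in standard E. coli cloning strains such as DH5alpha at high copy number under kanamycin selection. Although the record classes it as a donor vector, inserting an ORF into pDONR221 by Gateway recombination normally produces an entry clone. In such a clone the coding sequence is flanked by attL recombination sites and replaces the donor vector's counter-selectable cassette. No feature table is provided, so these sites and the origin of replication are inferred from the named backbone rather than documented here. M13 forward and reverse priming sites flank the insert for sequence verification.

The plasmid has no stated promoter for expressing the insert and serves as a shuttle or archival clone rather than an expression construct. According to the depositor, the ORFs in this collection were cloned open-ended, without a stop codon. After LR recombination into a suitable destination vector, the CG7928 coding sequence can therefore be read through into a C-terminal tag or fusion partner, and N-terminal fusions remain possible as well. The clone belongs to a collection associated with work on automated screening of protein–DNA interactions at Drosophila regulatory elements. This suggests its intended use is transferring the ORF into destination vectors for such interaction assays. The record does not describe the function of the CG7928 protein itself.
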