Addgene plasmid #34321: KHBD00168
Depositing lab: Bart Deplancke. Depositing organization: Swiss Federal Institute of Technology (EPFL). Publication: Automated protein-DNA interaction screening of Drosophila regulatory elements. Korneel Hens, Jean-Daniel Feuz, Alina Isakova, Antonina Lagovitina, Andreas Massouras, Julien Bryois, Patrick Callaerts, Susan E. Celniker, Bart Deplancke. Nat Methods. 2011 Oct 30;8(12):1065-70. 10.1038/nmeth.1763 PubMed 22037703.
Backbone
  Vector backbone: pDONR221
  Backbone manufacturer: Invitrogen
  Backbone size w/o insert (bp): 2536
  Vector type: Gateway Donor Vector
Growth in bacteria
  Bacterial resistance: Kanamycin, 50 μg/mL
  Growth temperature: 37°C
  Growth strain: DH5alpha
  Copy number: High Copy
Gene/Insert
  Gene/Insert name: CG7928 (alt names: FBgn0039740; CG7928)
  Species: D. melanogaster (fly)
  Insert size (bp): 1371
  Entrez Gene: CG7928 (a.k.a. Dmel_CG7928, Dmel\CG7928)
  Cloning method: Gateway Cloning
  Sequencing primers: 5′ M13F; 3′ M13R
Terms and licenses: Academic/Nonprofit Terms; Industry Terms: Not Available to Industry
Depositor comments: Please note that the ORFs in this collection were cloned open-ended (without a stop codon).
How to cite: KHBD00168 was a gift from Bart Deplancke (Addgene plasmid # 34321 ; http://n2t.net/addgene:34321 ; RRID:Addgene_34321)
